Addgene plasmid #140156: YIplac128-pOst1-ESCargo(Crimson)
Purpose: Expresses a regulatable secretory cargo for yeast at the LEU2 locus
Depositing lab: Benjamin Glick. Depositing organization: University of Chicago. Publication: ESCargo: a regulatable fluorescent secretory cargo for diverse model organisms. Casler JC, Zajac AL, Valbuena FM, Sparvoli D, Jeyifous O, Turkewitz AP, Horne-Badovinac S, Green WN, Glick BS. Mol Biol Cell. 2020 Oct 28:mbcE20090591. doi: 10.1091/mbc.E20-09-0591. PubMed 33112725.
Backbone
  Vector backbone: YIplac128
  Vector type: Yeast Expression
  Selectable markers: LEU2
Growth in bacteria
  Bacterial resistance: Ampicillin, 100 μg/mL
  Growth temperature: 37°C
  Growth strain: DH5alpha
  Copy number: Unknown
Gene/Insert
  Gene/Insert name: pOst1-APVNTT-E2-Crimson-FKBP(LV)(C22V)
  Species: Synthetic
  Promoter: TPI1
  Cloning method: Restriction Enzyme; 5′ cloning site Unknown (unknown if destroyed)
Terms and licenses: Academic/Nonprofit Terms; Industry Terms: Not Available to Industry
How to cite: YIplac128-pOst1-ESCargo(Crimson) was a gift from Benjamin Glick (Addgene plasmid # 140156 ; http://n2t.net/addgene:140156 ; RRID:Addgene_140156)
