[The description below was written by a language model from this plasmid's Addgene catalogue record and pLannotate feature annotations shown in this document.]
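Description:
YIplac128-pOst1-ESCargo(Crimson) is a yeast integrating expression plasmid built on the YIplac128 backbone. It carries no yeast replication origin in the annotated features, so it is maintained in Saccharomyces cerevisiae only after chromosomal integration, which the record says is targeted to the LEU2 locus. The LEU2 gene with its own promoter provides both the homology for integration and leucine prototrophy for selection. In E. coli the plasmid is propagated through a ColE1/pUC-type origin and selected with the AmpR β-lactamase gene. Fragments of rop, bom, lacI and the lac promoter/operator region are remnants of the cloning backbone rather than functional parts of the payload.

The payload is a synthetic fusion named pOst1-APVNTT-E2-Crimson-FKBP(LV)(C22V), listed as driven by the TPI1 promoter and terminated by the CYC1 terminator. The automated feature table does not annotate the promoter or the N-terminal segment, which presumably lie in the unannotated region upstream of the fluorescent protein. From the insert name, that segment appears to be an Ost1-derived signal sequence for entry into the endoplasmic reticulum, followed by a short APVNTT peptide. The annotated coding region consists of E2-Crimson, a rapidly maturing tetrameric far-red fluorescent protein, fused to a self-associating FKBP12 variant that the annotation matches to the F36M "DmrD" domain, whose dimerization is reversed by ligand binding. Combining a tetrameric fluorophore with a reversible dimerizing domain allows the cargo to form aggregates that dissolve when ligand is added. This fits the stated purpose of a regulatable fluorescent secretory cargo, typically used to follow a synchronized wave of traffic through the yeast secretory pathway by live imaging.
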