Features (pLannotate 1.2.2; 14 found; start..end, strand, type, name):
    117..152     +  CDS            rop (fragment): Rop protein, which maintains plasmids at low copy number; rop
    254..353     +  misc_feature   bom (fragment): basis of mobility region from pBR322
    936..1607    +  CDS            E2-Crimson: E2-Crimson is a basic (constitutively fluorescent) far red fluorescent protein published in 2009, derived from Discosoma sp.. It is reported to be a rapidly-maturing tetramer with low acid sensitivity.
   1620..1940    +  CDS            DmrD: dimeric F36M mutant of FK506-binding protein FKBP12 dimerization can be reversed by ligand binding
   1954..2201    +  terminator     CYC1 terminator: S. cerevisiae CYC1; transcription terminator for CYC1
   2244..2260    -  protein_bind   lac operator: The lac repressor binds to the lac operator to inhibit transcription in E. coli. This inhibition can be relieved by adding lactose or isopropyl-β-D-thiogalactopyranoside (IPTG). lac repressor encoded by lacI
   2268..2298    -  promoter       lac promoter: promoter for the E. coli lac operon
   2313..2334    -  protein_bind   CAP binding site: CAP binding activates transcription in the presence of cAMP. E. coli catabolite activator protein
   2347..2439    -  CDS            lacI (fragment): lac repressor; lacI; The lac repressor binds to the lac operator to inhibit transcription in E. coli. This inhibition can be relieved by adding lactose or isopropyl-β-D-thiogalactopyranoside (IPTG).
   2622..3210    -  rep_origin     ori: high-copy-number ColE1/pMB1/pBR322/pUC origin of replication
   3381..4241    -  CDS            AmpR: β-lactamase; bla; confers resistance to ampicillin, carbenicillin, and related antibiotics
   4242..4346    -  promoter       AmpR promoter: bla
   4434..4839    +  promoter       LEU2 promoter: S. cerevisiae LEU2
   4840..2       +  CDS            LEU2 (across the origin): LEU3_YEAST - Experimental evidence at protein level: Swiss-Prot protein existence level 1. Catalyzes the oxidation of 3-carboxy-2-hydroxy-4- methylpentanoate (3-isopropylmalate) to 3-carboxy-4-methyl-2- oxopentanoate. The product decarboxylates to 4-methyl-2 oxopentanoate. From Saccharomyces cerevisiae (strain ATCC 204508 / S288c) (Baker's yeast).
>Addgene plasmid #140156 | YIplac128-pOst1-ESCargo(Crimson) | addgene full sequence | sequence record 275881 | Addgene NGS Result
CTTAAAAAGATTCTCTTTTTTTATGATATTTGTACATAAACTTTATAAATGAAATTCATAATAGAAACGA
CACGAAATTACAAAATGGAATATGTTCATAGGGTAGGCCCTTTCGTCTCGCGCGTTTCGGTGATGACGGT
GAAAACCTCTGACACATGCAGCTCCCGGAGACGGTCACAGCTTGTCTGTAAGCGGATGCCGGGAGCAGAC
AAGCCCGTCAGGGCGCGTCAGCGGGTGTTGGCGGGTGTCGGGGCTGGCTTAACTATGCGGCATCAGAGCA
GATTGTACTGAGAGTGCACCATATGCGGTGTGAAATACCGCACAGATGCGTAAGGAGAAAATACCGCATC
AGGCGGACCTTAATACATTCAGACACTTCTGCGGTATCACCCTACTTATTCCCTTCGAGATTATATCTAG
GAACCCATCAGGTTGGTGGAAGATTACCCGTTCTAAGACTTTTCAGCTTCCTCTATTGATGTTACACCTG
GACACCCCTTTTCTGGCATCCAGTTTTTAATCTTCAGTGGCATGTGAGATTCTCCGAAATTAATTAAAGC
AATCACACAATTCTCTCGGATACCACCTCGGTTGAAACTGACAGGTGGTTTGTTACGCATGCTAATGCAA
AGGAGCCTATATACCTTTGGCTCGGCTGCTGTAACAGGGAATATAAAGGGCAGCATAATTTAGGAGTTTA
GTGAACTTGCAACATTTACTATTTTCCCTTCTTACGTAAATATTTTTCTTTTTAATTCTAAATCAATCTT
TTTCAATTTTTTGTTTGTATTCTTTTCTTGCTTAAATCTATAACTACAAAAAACACATACATAAACTAAA
AGAATTCAAAAATGAGGCAGGTTTGGTTCTCTTGGATTGTGGGATTGTTCCTATGTTTTTTCAACGTGTC
TTCTGCTGCGCCGGTGAACACCACCGATAGCACTGAGAACGTCATCAAGCCCTTCATGCGCTTCAAGGTG
CACATGGAGGGCTCCGTGAACGGCCACGAGTTCGAGATCGAGGGCGTGGGCGAGGGCAAGCCCTACGAGG
GCACCCAGACCGCCAAGCTGCAAGTGACCAAGGGCGGCCCCCTGCCCTTCGCCTGGGACATCCTGTCCCC
CCAGTTCTTCTACGGCTCCAAGGCGTACATCAAGCACCCCGCCGACATCCCCGACTACCTCAAGCAGTCC
TTCCCCGAGGGCTTCAAGTGGGAGCGCGTGATGAACTTCGAGGACGGCGGCGTGGTGACCGTGACCCAGG
ACTCCTCCCTGCAGGACGGCACCCTCATCTACCACGTGAAGTTCATCGGCGTGAACTTCCCCTCCGACGG
CCCCGTAATGCAGAAGAAGACTCTGGGCTGGGAGCCCTCCACTGAGCGCAACTACCCCCGCGACGGCGTG
CTGAAGGGCGAGAACCACATGGCGCTGAAGCTGAAGGGCGGCGGCCACTACCTGTGTGAGTTCAAGTCCA
TCTACATGGCCAAGAAGCCCGTGAAGCTGCCCGGCTACCACTACGTGGACTACAAGCTCGACATCACCTC
CCACAACGAGGACTACACCGTGGTGGAGCAGTACGAGCGCGCCGAGGCCCGCCACCACCTGTTCCAGGGA
TCCTCTAGAGGAGTGCAGGTGGAAACCATCTCCCCAGGAGACGGGCGCACCTTCCCCAAGCGCGGCCAGA
CCGTTGTGGTGCACTACACCGGGATGCTTGAAGATGGAAAGAAACTAGATTCCTCCCGGGACAGAAACAA
GCCCTTTAAGTTTATGCTAGGCAAGCAGGAGGTGATCCGAGGCTGGGAAGAAGGGGTTGCCCAGATGAGT
GTGGGTCAGAGAGCCAAACTGACTATATCTCCAGATTATGCCTATGGTGCCACTGGGCACCCAGGCGTTA
TCCCACCACATGCCACTCTCGTCTTCGATGTGGAGCTTCTAAAACTGGAATAAACTAGAGTCATCATGTA
ATTAGTTATGTCACGCTTACATTCACGCCCTCCCCCCACATCCGCTCTAACCGAAAAGGAAGGAGTTAGA
CAACCTGAAGTCTAGGTCCCTATTTATTTTTTTATAGTTATGTTAGTATTAAGAACGTTATTTATATTTC
AAATTTTTCTTTTTTTTCTGTACAGACGCGTGTACGCATGTAACATTATACTGAAAACCTTGCTTGAGAA
GGTTTTGGGACGCTCGAAGGCTTTAATTTGCAAGCTTGGCGTAATCATGGTCATAGCTGTTTCCTGTGTG
AAATTGTTATCCGCTCACAATTCCACACAACATACGAGCCGGAAGCATAAAGTGTAAAGCCTGGGGTGCC
TAATGAGTGAGCTAACTCACATTAATTGCGTTGCGCTCACTGCCCGCTTTCCAGTCGGGAAACCTGTCGT
GCCAGCTGCATTAATGAATCGGCCAACGCGCGGGGAGAGGCGGTTTGCGTATTGGGCGCTCTTCCGCTTC
CTCGCTCACTGACTCGCTGCGCTCGGTCGTTCGGCTGCGGCGAGCGGTATCAGCTCACTCAAAGGCGGTA
ATACGGTTATCCACAGAATCAGGGGATAACGCAGGAAAGAACATGTGAGCAAAAGGCCAGCAAAAGGCCA
GGAACCGTAAAAAGGCCGCGTTGCTGGCGTTTTTCCATAGGCTCCGCCCCCCTGACGAGCATCACAAAAA
TCGACGCTCAAGTCAGAGGTGGCGAAACCCGACAGGACTATAAAGATACCAGGCGTTTCCCCCTGGAAGC
TCCCTCGTGCGCTCTCCTGTTCCGACCCTGCCGCTTACCGGATACCTGTCCGCCTTTCTCCCTTCGGGAA
GCGTGGCGCTTTCTCATAGCTCACGCTGTAGGTATCTCAGTTCGGTGTAGGTCGTTCGCTCCAAGCTGGG
CTGTGTGCACGAACCCCCCGTTCAGCCCGACCGCTGCGCCTTATCCGGTAACTATCGTCTTGAGTCCAAC
CCGGTAAGACACGACTTATCGCCACTGGCAGCAGCCACTGGTAACAGGATTAGCAGAGCGAGGTATGTAG
GCGGTGCTACAGAGTTCTTGAAGTGGTGGCCTAACTACGGCTACACTAGAAGAACAGTATTTGGTATCTG
CGCTCTGCTGAAGCCAGTTACCTTCGGAAAAAGAGTTGGTAGCTCTTGATCCGGCAAACAAACCACCGCT
GGTAGCGGTGGTTTTTTTGTTTGCAAGCAGCAGATTACGCGCAGAAAAAAAGGATCTCAAGAAGATCCTT
TGATCTTTTCTACGGGGTCTGACGCTCAGTGGAACGAAAACTCACGTTAAGGGATTTTGGTCATGAGATT
ATCAAAAAGGATCTTCACCTAGATCCTTTTAAATTAAAAATGAAGTTTTAAATCAATCTAAAGTATATAT
GAGTAAACTTGGTCTGACAGTTACCAATGCTTAATCAGTGAGGCACCTATCTCAGCGATCTGTCTATTTC
GTTCATCCATAGTTGCCTGACTCCCCGTCGTGTAGATAACTACGATACGGGAGGGCTTACCATCTGGCCC
CAGTGCTGCAATGATACCGCGAGACCCACGCTCACCGGCTCCAGATTTATCAGCAATAAACCAGCCAGCC
GGAAGGGCCGAGCGCAGAAGTGGTCCTGCAACTTTATCCGCCTCCATCCAGTCTATTAATTGTTGCCGGG
AAGCTAGAGTAAGTAGTTCGCCAGTTAATAGTTTGCGCAACGTTGTTGCCATTGCTACAGGCATCGTGGT
GTCACGCTCGTCGTTTGGTATGGCTTCATTCAGCTCCGGTTCCCAACGATCAAGGCGAGTTACATGATCC
CCCATGTTGTGCAAAAAAGCGGTTAGCTCCTTCGGTCCTCCGATCGTTGTCAGAAGTAAGTTGGCCGCAG
TGTTATCACTCATGGTTATGGCAGCACTGCATAATTCTCTTACTGTCATGCCATCCGTAAGATGCTTTTC
TGTGACTGGTGAGTACTCAACCAAGTCATTCTGAGAATAGTGTATGCGGCGACCGAGTTGCTCTTGCCCG
GCGTCAATACGGGATAATACCGCGCCACATAGCAGAACTTTAAAAGTGCTCATCATTGGAAAACGTTCTT
CGGGGCGAAAACTCTCAAGGATCTTACCGCTGTTGAGATCCAGTTCGATGTAACCCACTCGTGCACCCAA
CTGATCTTCAGCATCTTTTACTTTCACCAGCGTTTCTGGGTGAGCAAAAACAGGAAGGCAAAATGCCGCA
AAAAAGGGAATAAGGGCGACACGGAAATGTTGAATACTCATACTCTTCCTTTTTCAATATTATTGAAGCA
TTTATCAGGGTTATTGTCTCATGAGCGGATACATATTTGAATGTATTTAGAAAAATAAACAAATAGGGGT
TCCGCGCACATTTCCCCGAAAAGTGCCACCTGACGTCTAAGAAACCATTATTATCATGACATTAACCTAT
AAAAATAGGCGTATCACGAGGCCAACTGTGGGAATACTCAGGTATCGTAAGATGCAAGAGTTCGAATCTC
TTAGCAACCATTATTTTTTTCCTCAACATAACGAGAACACACAGGGGCGCTATCGCACAGAATCAAATTC
GATGACTGGAAATTTTTTGTTAATTTCAGAGGTCGCCTGACGCATATACCTTTTTCAACTGAAAAATTGG
GAGAAAAAGGAAAGGTGAGAGCGCCGGAACCGGCTTTTCATATAGAATAGAGAAGCGTTCATGACTAAAT
GCTTGCATCACAATACTTGAAGTTGACAATATTATTTAAGGACCTATTGTTTTTTCCAATAGGTGGTTAG
CAATCGTCTTACTTTCTAACTTTTCTTACCTTTTACATTTCAGCAATATATATATATATTTCAAGGATAT
ACCATTCTAATGTCTGCCCCTAAGAAGATCGTCGTTTTGCCAGGTGACCACGTTGGTCAAGAAATCACAG
CCGAAGCCATTAAGGTTCTTAAAGCTATTTCTGATGTTCGTTCCAATGTCAAGTTCGATTTCGAAAATCA
TTTAATTGGTGGTGCTGCTATCGATGCTACAGGTGTTCCACTTCCAGATGAGGCGCTGGAAGCCTCCAAG
AAGGCTGATGCCGTTTTGTTAGGTGCTGTGGGTGGTCCTAAATGGGGTACAGGTAGTGTTAGACCTGAAC
AAGGTTTACTAAAAATCCGTAAAGAACTTCAATTGTACGCCAACTTAAGACCATGTAACTTTGCATCCGA
CTCTCTTTTAGACTTATCTCCAATCAAGCCACAATTTGCTAAAGGTACTGACTTCGTTGTTGTCAGAGAA
TTAGTGGGAGGTATTTACTTTGGTAAGAGAAAGGAAGACGATGGTGATGGTGTCGCTTGGGATAGTGAAC
AATACACCGTTCCAGAAGTGCAAAGAATCACAAGAATGGCCGCTTTCATGGCCCTACAACATGAGCCACC
ATTGCCTATTTGGTCCTTGGATAAAGCTAATGTTTTGGCCTCTTCAAGATTATGGAGAAAAACTGTGGAG
GAAACCATCAAGAACGAATTTCCTACATTGAAGGTTCAACATCAATTGATTGATTCTGCCGCCATGATCC
TAGTTAAGAACCCAACCCACCTAAATGGTATTATAATCACCAGCAACATGTTTGGTGATATCATCTCCGA
TGAAGCCTCCGTTATCCCAGGTTCCTTGGGTTTGTTGCCATCTGCGTCCTTGGCCTCTTTGCCAGACAAG
AACACCGCATTTGGTTTGTACGAACCATGCCACGGTTCTGCTCCAGATTTGCCAAAGAATAAGGTCAACC
CTATCGCCACTATCTTGTCTGCTGCAATGATGTTGAAATTGTCATTGAACTTGCCTGAAGAAGGTAAGGC
CATTGAAGATGCAGTTAAAAAGGTTTTGGATGCAGGTATCAGAACTGGTGATTTAGGTGGTTCCAACAGT
ACCACCGAAGTCGGTGATGCTGTCGCCGAAGAAGTTAAGAAAATCCTTG
