>Addgene plasmid #140156 | YIplac128-pOst1-ESCargo(Crimson) | depositor partial sequence | sequence record 271612 | Partial Sequence
ATGAGGCAGGTTTGGTTCTCTTGGATTGTGGGATTGTTCCTATGTTTTTTCAACGTGTCTTCTGCTGCGC
CGGTGAACACCACCGATAGCACTGAGAACGTCATCAAGCCCTTCATGCGCTTCAAGGTGCACATGGAGGG
CTCCGTGAACGGCCACGAGTTCGAGATCGAGGGCGTGGGCGAGGGCAAGCCCTACGAGGGCACCCAGACC
GCCAAGCTGCAAGTGACCAAGGGCGGCCCCCTGCCCTTCGCCTGGGACATCCTGTCCCCCCAGTTCTTCT
ACGGCTCCAAGGCGTACATCAAGCACCCCGCCGACATCCCCGACTACCTCAAGCAGTCCTTCCCCGAGGG
CTTCAAGTGGGAGCGCGTGATGAACTTCGAGGACGGCGGCGTGGTGACCGTGACCCAGGACTCCTCCCTG
CAGGACGGCACCCTCATCTACCACGTGAAGTTCATCGGCGTGAACTTCCCCTCCGACGGCCCCGTAATGC
AGAAGAAGACTCTGGGCTGGGAGCCCTCCACTGAGCGCAACTACCCCCGCGACGGCGTGCTGAAGGGCGA
GAACCACATGGCGCTGAAGCTGAAGGGCGGCGGCCACTACCTGTGTGAGTTCAAGTCCATCTACATGGCC
AAGAAGCCCGTGAAGCTGCCCGGCTACCACTACGTGGACTACAAGCTCGACATCACCTCCCACAACGAGG
ACTACACCGTGGTGGAGCAGTACGAGCGCGCCGAGGCCCGCCACCACCTGTTCCAGGGATCCTCTAGAGG
AGTGCAGGTGGAAACCATCTCCCCAGGAGACGGGCGCACCTTCCCCAAGCGCGGCCAGACCGTTGTGGTG
CACTACACCGGGATGCTTGAAGATGGAAAGAAACTAGATTCCTCCCGGGACAGAAACAAGCCCTTTAAGT
TTATGCTAGGCAAGCAGGAGGTGATCCGAGGCTGGGAAGAAGGGGTTGCCCAGATGAGTGTGGGTCAGAG
AGCCAAACTGACTATATCTCCAGATTATGCCTATGGTGCCACTGGGCACCCAGGCGTTATCCCACCACAT
GCCACTCTCGTCTTCGATGTGGAGCTTCTAAAACTGGAATAA
